>Addgene plasmid #242436 | pET-15b_T. maritima His-tRNase Z | addgene full sequence | sequence record 485465 | Addgene NGS Result
TTCTTGAAGACGAAAGGGCCTCGTGATACGCCTATTTTTATAGGTTAATGTCATGATAATAATGGTTTCT
TAGACGTCAGGTGGCACTTTTCGGGGAAATGTGCGCGGAACCCCTATTTGTTTATTTTTCTAAATACATT
CAAATATGTATCCGCTCATGAGACAATAACCCTGATAAATGCTTCAATAATATTGAAAAAGGAAGAGTAT
GAGTATTCAACATTTCCGTGTCGCCCTTATTCCCTTTTTTGCGGCATTTTGCCTTCCTGTTTTTGCTCAC
CCAGAAACGCTGGTGAAAGTAAAAGATGCTGAAGATCAGTTGGGTGCACGAGTGGGTTACATCGAACTGG
ATCTCAACAGCGGTAAGATCCTTGAGAGTTTTCGCCCCGAAGAACGTTTTCCAATGATGAGCACTTTTAA
AGTTCTGCTATGTGGCGCGGTATTATCCCGTRTTGACGCCGGGCAAGAGCAACTCGGTCGCCGCATACAC
TATTCTCAGAATGACTTGGTTGAGTACTCACCAGTCACAGAAAAGCATCTTACGGATGGCATGACAGTAA
GAGAATTATGCAGTGCTGCCATAACCATGAGTGATAACACTGCGGCCAACTTACTTCTGACAACGATCGG
AGGACCGAAGGAGCTAACCGCTTTTTTGCACAACATGGGGGATCATGTAACTCGCCTTGATCGTTGGGAA
CCGGAGCTGAATGAAGCCATACCAAACGACGAGCGTGACACCACGATGCCTGYAGCAATGGCAACAACGT
TGCGCAAACTATTAACTGGCGAACTACTTACTCTAGCTTCCCGGCAACAATTAATAGACTGGATGGAGGC
GGATAAAGTTGCAGGACCACTTCTGCGCTCGGCCCTTCCGGCTGGCTGGTTTATTGCTGATAAATCTGGA
GCCGGTGAGCGTGGGTCTCGCGGTATCATTGCAGCACTGGGGCCAGATGGTAAGCCCTCCCGTATCGTAG
TTATCTACACGACGGGGAGTCAGGCAACTATGGATGAACGAAATAGACAGATCGCTGAGATAGGTGCCTC
ACTGATTAAGCATTGGTAACTGTCAGACCAAGTTTACTCATATATACTTTAGATTGATTTAAAACTTCAT
TTTTAATTTAAAAGGATCTAGGTGAAGATCCTTTTTGATAATCTCATGACCAAAATCCCTTAACGTGAGT
TTTCGTTCCACTGAGCGTCAGACCCCGTAGAAAAGATCAAAGGATCTTCTTGAGATCCTTTTTTTCTGCG
CGTAATCTGCTGCTTGCAAACAAAAAAACCACCGCTACCAGCGGTGGTTTGTTTGCCGGATCAAGAGCTA
CCAACTCTTTTTCCGAAGGTAACTGGCTTCAGCAGAGCGCAGATACCAAATACTGTYCTTCTAGTGTAGC
CGTAGTTAGGCCACCACTTCAAGAACTCTGTAGCACCGCCTACATACCTCGCTCTGCTAATCCTGTTACC
AGTGGCTGCTGCCAGTGGCGATAAGTCGTGTCTTACCGGGTTGGACTCAAGACGATAGTTACCGGATAAG
GCGCAGCGGTCGGGCTGAACGGGGGGTTCGTGCACACAGCCCAGCTTGGAGCGAACGACCTACACCGAAC
TGAGATACCTACAGCGTGAGCTATGAGAAAGCGCCACGCTTCCCGAAGGGAGAAAGGCGGACAGGTATCC
GGTAAGCGGCAGGGTCGGAACAGGAGAGCGCACGAGGGAGCTTCCAGGGGGAAACGCCTGGTATCTTTAT
AGTCCTGTCGGGTTTCGCCACCTCTGACTTGAGCGTCGATTTTTGTGATGCTCGTCAGGGGGGCGGAGCC
TATGGAAAAACGCCAGCAACGCGGCCTTTTTACGGTTCCTGGCCTTTTGCTGGCCTTTTGCTCACATGTT
CTTTCCTGCGTTATCCCCTGATTCTGTGGATAACCGTATTACCGCCTTTGAGTGAGCTGATACCGCTCGC
CGCAGCCGAACGACCGAGCGCAGCGAGTCAGTGAGCGAGGAAGCGGAAGAGCGCCTGATGCGGTATTTTC
TCCTTACGCATCTGTGCGGTATTTCACACCGCATATATGGTGCACTCTCAGTACAATCTGCTCTGATGCC
GCATAGTTAAGCCAGTATACACTCCGCTATCGCTACGTGACTGGGTCATGGCTGCGCCCCGACACCCGCC
AACACCCGCTGACGCGCCCTGACGGGCTTGTCTGCTCCCGGCATCCGCTTACAGACAAGCTGTGACCGTC
TCCGGGAGCTGCATGTGTCAGAGGTTTTCACCGTCATCACCGAAACGCGCGAGGCAGCTGCGGTAAAGCT
CATCAGCGTGGTCGTGAAGCGATTCACAGATGTCTGCCTGTTCATCCGCGTCCAGCTCGTTGAGTTTCTC
CAGAAGCGTTAATGTCTGGCTTCTGATAAAGCGGGCCATGTTAAGGGCGGTTTTTTCCTGTTTGGTCACT
GATGCCTCCGTGTAAGGGGGATTTCTGTTCATGGGGGTAATGATACCGATGAAACGAGAGAGGATGCTCA
CGATACGGGTTACTGATGATGAACATGCCCGGTTACTGGAACGTTGTGAGGGTAAACAACTGGCGGTATG
GATGCGGCGGGACCAGAGAAAAATCACTCAGGGTCAATGCCAGCGCTTCGTTAATACAGATGTAGGTGTT
CCACAGGGTAGCCAGCAGCATCCTGCGATGCAGATCCGGAACATAATGGTGCAGGGCGCTGACTTCCGCG
TTTCCAGACTTTACGAAACACGGAAACCGAAGACCATTCATGTTGTTGCTCAGGTCGCAGACGTTTTGCA
GCAGCAGTCGCTTCACGTTCGCTCGCGTATCGGTGATTCATTCTGCTAACCAGTAAGGCAACCCCGCCAG
CCTAGCCGGGTCCTCAACGACAGGAGCACGATCATGCGCACCCGTGGCCAGGACCCAACGCTGCCCGAGA
TGCGCCGCGTGCGGCTGCTGGAGATGGCGGACGCGATGGATATGTTCTGCCAAGGGTTGGTTTGCGCATT
CACAGTTCTCCGCAAGAATTGATTGGCTCCAATTCTTGGAGTGGTGAATCCGTTAGCGAGGTGCCGCCGG
CTTCCATTCAGGTCGAGGTGGCCCGGCTCCATGCACCGCGACGCAACGCGGGGAGGCAGACAAGGTATAG
GGCGGCGCCTACAATCCATGCCAACCCGTTCCATGTGCTCGCCGAGGCGGCATAAATCGCCGTGACGATC
AGCGGTCCAGTGATCGAAGTTAGGCTGGTAAGAGCCGCGAGCGATCCTTGAAGCTGTCCCTGATGGTCGT
CATCTACCTGCCTGGACAGCATGGCCTGCAACGCGGGCATCCCGATGCCGCCGGAAGCGAGAAGAATCAT
AATGGGGAAGGCCATCCAGCCTCGCGTCGCGAACGCCAGCAAGACGTAGCCCAGCGCGTCGGCCGCCATG
CCGGCGATAATGGCCTGCTTCTCGCCGAAACGTTTGGTGGCGGGACCAGTGACGAAGGCTTGAGCGAGGG
CGTGCAAGATTCCGAATACCGCAAGCGACAGGCCGATCATCGTCGCGCTCCAGCGAAAGCGGTCCTCGCC
GAAAATGACCCAGAGCGCTGCCGGCACCTGTCCTACGAGTTGCATGATAAAGAAGACAGTCATAAGTGCG
GCGACGATAGTCATGCCCCGCGCCCACCGGAAGGAGCTGACTGGGTTGAAGGCTCTCAAGGGCATCGGTC
GAGATCCCGGTGCCTAATGAGTGAGCTAACTTACATTAATTGCGTTGCGCTCACTGCCCGCTTTCCAGTC
GGGAAACCTGTCGTGCCAGCTGCATTAATGAATCGGCCAACGCGCGGGGAGAGGCGGTTTGCGTATTGGG
CGCCAGGGTGGTTTTTCTTTTCACCAGTGAGACGGGCAACAGCTGATTGCCCTTCACCGCCTGGCCCTGA
GAGAGTTGCAGCAAGCGGTCCACGCTGGTTTGCCCCAGCAGGCGAAAATCCTGTTTGATGGTGGTTAACG
GCGGGATATAACATGAGCTGTCTTCGGTATCGTCGTATCCCACTACCGAGATATCCGCACCAACGCGCAG
CCCGGACTCGGTAATGGCGCGCATTGCGCCCAGCGCCATCTGATCGTTGGCAACCAGCATCGCAGTGGGA
ACGATGCCCTCATTCAGCATTTGCATGGTTTGTTGAAAACCGGACATGGCACTCCAGTCGCCTTCCCGTT
CCGCTATCGGCTGAATTTGATTGCGAGTGAGATATTTATGCCAGCCAGCCAGACGCAGACGCGCCGAGAC
AGAACTTAATGGGCCCGCTAACAGCGCGATTTGCTGGTGACCCAATGCGACCAGATGCTCCACGCCCAGT
CGCGTACCGTCTTCATGGGAGAAAATAATACTGTTGATGGGTGTCTGGTCAGAGACATCAAGAAATAACG
CCGGAACATTAGTGCAGGCAGCTTCCACAGCAATGGCATCCTGGTCATCCAGCGGATAGTTAATGATCAG
CCCACTGACGCGTTGCGCGAGAAGATTGTGCACCGCCGCTTTACAGGCTTCGACGCCGCTTCGTTCTACC
ATCGACACCACCACGCTGGCACCCAGTTGATCGGCGCGAGATTTAATCGCCGCGACAATTTGCGACGGCG
CGTGCAGGGCCAGACTGGAGGTGGCAACGCCAATCAGCAACGACTGTTTGCCCGCCAGTTGTTGTGCCAC
GCGGTTGGGAATGTAATTCAGCTCCGCCATCGCCGCTTCCACTTTTTCCCGCGTTTTCGCAGAAACGTGG
CTGGCCTGGTTCACCACGCGGGAAACGGTCTGATAAGAGACACCGGCATACTCTGCGACATCGTATAACG
TTACTGGTTTCACATTCACCACCCTGAATTGACTCTCTTCCGGGCGCTATCATGCCATACCGCGAAAGGT
TTTGCGCCATTCGATGGTGTCCGGGATCTCGACGCTCTCCCTTATGCGACTCCTGCATTAGGAAGCAGCC
CAGTAGTAGGTTGAGGCCGTTGAGCACCGCCGCCGCAAGGAATGGTGCATGCAAGGAGATGGCGCCCAAC
AGTCCCCCGGCCACGGGGCCTGCCACCATACCCACGCCGAAACAAGCGCTCATGAGCCCGAAGTGGCGAG
CCCGATCTTCCCCATCGGTGATGTCGGCGATATAGGCGCCAGCAACCGCACCTGTGGCGCCGGTGATGCC
GGCCACGATGCGTCCGGCGTAGAGGATCGAGATCTCGATCCCGCGAAATTAATACGACTCACTATAGGGG
AATTGTGAGCGGATAACAATTCCCCTCTAGAAATAATTTTGTTTAACTTTAAGAAGGAGATATACCATGC
ATCATCATCATCATCATAGCGGC
[840 nt withheld, positions 5344-6183]
TAACATATGCTCGAGGATCCGGCTGCTAACAAAGCCCGAAAGGAAGCTGAGTTGGCTGCTGCCACCGCTG
AGCAATAACTAGCATAACCCCTTGGGGCCTCTAAACGGGTCTTGAGGGGTTTTTTGCTGAAAGGAGGAAC
TATATCCGGATATCCCGCAAGAGGCCCGGCAGTACCGGCATAACCAAGCCTATGCCTACAGCATCCAGGG
TGACGGTGCCGAGGATGACGATGAGCGCATTGTTAGATTTCATACACGGTGCCTGACTGCGTTAGCAATT
TAACTGTGATAAACTACCGCATTAAAGCTTATCGATGATAAGCTGTCAAACATGAGAA
Features (pLannotate 1.2.2; 19 found; start..end, strand, type, name):
    104..208     +  promoter       AmpR promoter: bla
    209..1069    +  CDS            AmpR: β-lactamase; bla; confers resistance to ampicillin, carbenicillin, and related antibiotics
   1240..1828    +  rep_origin     ori: high-copy-number ColE1/pMB1/pBR322/pUC origin of replication
   2014..2156    -  misc_feature   bom: basis of mobility region from pBR322
   2258..2449    -  CDS            rop: Rop protein, which maintains plasmids at low copy number; rop
   2466..2846    +  CDS            YPB1_ECOLX: Protein predicted: Swiss-Prot protein existence level 4. From Escherichia coli.
   3088..3712    -  CDS            TcR (fragment): tetracycline efflux protein; tet; confers resistance to tetracycline
   3727..3748    -  protein_bind   CAP binding site: CAP binding activates transcription in the presence of cAMP. E. coli catabolite activator protein
   3761..4843    -  CDS            lacI: lac repressor; lacI; The lac repressor binds to the lac operator to inhibit transcription in E. coli. This inhibition can be relieved by adding lactose or isopropyl-β-D-thiogalactopyranoside (IPTG).
   4844..4921    -  promoter       lacI promoter: lacI
   4929..5208    -  CDS            TcR (fragment): tetracycline efflux protein; tet; confers resistance to tetracycline
   5230..5248    +  promoter       T7 promoter: promoter for bacteriophage T7 RNA polymerase
   5249..5273    +  protein_bind   lac operator: The lac repressor binds to the lac operator to inhibit transcription in E. coli. This inhibition can be relieved by adding lactose or isopropyl-β-D-thiogalactopyranoside (IPTG). lac repressor encoded by lacI
   5288..5310    +  RBS            RBS: efficient ribosome binding site from bacteriophage T7 gene 10 (Olins and Rangwala, 1989)
   5318..5337    +  CDS            capTEV™ (fragment): composite tag for in vivo biotinylation, TEV protease cleavage, and 6xHis tagging
   6205..6254    +  CDS            SET1 (fragment): solubility-enhancement tag derived from T7 phage gene 10B
   6262..6309    +  terminator     T7 terminator: transcription terminator for bacteriophage T7 RNA polymerase
   6332..6436    -  CDS            TcR (fragment): tetracycline efflux protein; tet; confers resistance to tetracycline
   6484..6512    -  promoter       tet promoter: E. coli promoter for tetracycline efflux protein gene
