[The description below was written by a language model from this plasmid's Addgene catalogue record and pLannotate feature annotations shown in this document.]
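Description:
pET-15b_T. maritima His-tRNase Z is a bacterial expression plasmid of about 6.5 kb built on the pET-15b backbone for producing Thermotoga maritima tRNase Z in E. coli. It replicates from a ColE1/pMB1-type origin and is selected with ampicillin through the bla β-lactamase gene. The catalogue lists it as high copy, although the annotated backbone retains the pBR322 bom region and the rop gene, which normally holds copy number down. Several short tetracycline-resistance fragments and the tet promoter are pBR322 remnants flanking the expression cassette and do not make up a functional marker.

The payload is an 870 bp tRNase Z coding sequence carrying an N-terminal 6xHis tag for affinity purification. It sits under a T7 promoter fused to a lac operator, followed by the phage T7 gene 10 ribosome binding site and closed by the T7 terminator. The plasmid-borne lacI gene supplies repressor, so transcription stays off until induced with IPTG in a host that provides T7 RNA polymerase. The feature table does not annotate the tRNase Z open reading frame itself. It occupies the unannotated stretch between the RBS and the terminator. The short "capTEV" hit at its start most likely reflects the His-tag codons, and the brief "SET1" fragment near the terminator is probably a match to vector sequence derived from T7 gene 10 rather than a real solubility tag.

tRNase Z is the endonuclease that trims 3′ trailers from precursor tRNAs. The associated publication concerns continuous in situ synthesis of a full tRNA set in a recombinant cell-free translation system, which suggests the purified enzyme was used for tRNA maturation in that setting.
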