Addgene plasmid #242436: pET-15b_T. maritima His-tRNase Z
Purpose: Expresses T. maritima tRNase Z in E. coli.
Depositing lab: Sebastian Maerkl. Depositing organization: Swiss Federal Institute of Technology (EPFL). Publication: Continuous in situ synthesis of a complete set of tRNAs sustains steady-state translation in a recombinant cell-free system. Li F, Baranwal AK, Maerkl SJ. Nat Commun. 2025 Jul 5;16(1):6212. doi: 10.1038/s41467-025-61671-8. PubMed 40617857.
Backbone
  Vector backbone: pET-15b
  Backbone manufacturer: GenScript
  Vector type: Bacterial Expression
Growth in bacteria
  Bacterial resistance: Ampicillin, 100 μg/mL
  Growth temperature: 37°C
  Growth strain: DH5alpha
  Copy number: High Copy
Gene/Insert
  Gene/Insert name: tRNase Z
  Species: Thermotoga maritima
  Insert size (bp): 870
  GenBank ID: NP_228673
  Promoter: T7
  Tag / fusion protein: 6x His (N terminal on insert)
  Cloning method: Restriction Enzyme; 5′ cloning site XbaI (not destroyed); 3′ cloning site NdeI (not destroyed)
  Sequencing primers: 5′ T7 forward
Terms and licenses: Academic/Nonprofit Terms; Industry Terms: Not Available to Industry
How to cite: pET-15b_T. maritima His-tRNase Z was a gift from Sebastian Maerkl (Addgene plasmid # 242436 ; http://n2t.net/addgene:242436 ; RRID:Addgene_242436)
